Addgene plasmid #143706: TFORF0484
Purpose: Lentiviral vector for overexpressing transcription factor ORFs with unique 24-bp barcodes. Barcodes facilitate identification of transcription factors in pooled screens.
Depositing lab: Feng Zhang. Depositing organization: Broad Institute. Publication: A transcription factor atlas of directed differentiation. Joung J, Ma S, Tay T, Geiger-Schuller KR, Kirchgatterer PC, Verdine VK, Guo B, Arias-Garcia MA, Allen WE, Singh A, Kuksenko O, Abudayyeh OO, Gootenberg JS, Fu Z, Macrae RK, Buenrostro JD, Regev A, Zhang F. Cell. 2023 Jan 5;186(1):209-229.e26. doi: 10.1016/j.cell.2022.11.026. PubMed 36608654.
Backbone
  Vector backbone: pLX_TRC317
  Backbone manufacturer: Broad Institute Genetic Perturbation Platform
  Backbone size w/o insert (bp): 8264
  Vector type: Mammalian Expression, Lentiviral
  Selectable markers: Puromycin
Growth in bacteria
  Bacterial resistance: Ampicillin, 100 μg/mL
  Growth temperature: 37°C
  Growth strain: NEB Stable
  Copy number: High Copy
Gene/Insert
  Gene/Insert name: ZFP92
  Species: H. sapiens (human)
  Insert size (bp): 1352
  Entrez Gene: ZFP92 (a.k.a. ZNF897)
  Promoter: EF1a
  Cloning method: Unknown
  Sequencing primers: 5′ GGGTGGAGACTGAAGTTAGGCCAG; 3′ CACATAGCGTAAAAGGAGCAACATAG
Terms and licenses: Academic/Nonprofit Terms; Industry Terms: Not Available to Industry
Depositor comments: XM_011531115,XM_005274652,NM_001136273,ENST00000338647 . The transcription factor ORF portion of this plasmid was synthesized by Genewiz. Please test multiple small colonies in case of plasmid recombination. To make this collection available in a timely manner, a portion of this collection was not fully sequenced by Addgene. If an Addgene verified full plasmid sequence is not available, please contact us prior to placing an order to request the full sequence.
How to cite: TFORF0484 was a gift from Feng Zhang (Addgene plasmid # 143706 ; http://n2t.net/addgene:143706 ; RRID:Addgene_143706)
