[The description below was written by a language model from this plasmid's Addgene catalogue record and pLannotate feature annotations shown in this document.]
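Description:
TFORF0484 is a lentiviral mammalian expression plasmid built on the pLX_TRC317 backbone. It carries the human zinc-finger transcription factor ZFP92 (also known as ZNF897) as one member of a barcoded transcription factor ORF collection. The sequenced record is 9,616 nt. It is propagated in E. coli through a high-copy ColE1/pUC-type origin with ampicillin resistance (AmpR under its own bla promoter). An f1 origin and remnants of a lac/lacZα cloning region flanked by T3 and T7 promoters are also annotated in the bacterial portion. The depositor cautions that the plasmid may recombine, as lentiviral vectors with repeated LTRs often do.

The viral cassette has a third-generation layout. An RSV promoter drives a truncated HIV-1 5' LTR, followed by the Ψ packaging signal with a gag fragment, the RRE for Rev-dependent RNA export, a cPPT/CTS element, and a self-inactivating ΔU3 3' LTR with a downstream SV40 polyadenylation signal. Within the provirus, an SV40 early promoter/origin region precedes a puromycin N-acetyltransferase gene, which allows selection of transduced cells. Downstream, the strong constitutive EF-1α promoter drives the ZFP92 coding sequence, and a WPRE follows to enhance transcript stability and expression. Between the ORF and the WPRE lies a short stretch that includes a fragment annotated as U6 promoter. The unique 24-bp barcode described in the catalogue entry is not annotated as a feature, so its exact position is not stated in the record.

The construct is intended for packaging into lentivirus to overexpress ZFP92. The barcode allows the transcription factor to be identified in pooled overexpression screens, such as those probing directed differentiation.
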