Features (pLannotate 1.2.2; 31 found; start..end, strand, type, name):
      5..231     +  promoter       RSV promoter: Rous sarcoma virus enhancer/promoter
    232..412     +  LTR            5' LTR (truncated): truncated 5' long terminal repeat (LTR) from HIV-1
    459..584     +  misc_feature   HIV-1 Ψ: packaging signal of human immunodeficiency virus type 1
    568..931     +  CDS            HIV-1 gag (fragment): gag protein from human immunodeficiency virus 1; gag
   1077..1310    +  misc_feature   RRE: The Rev response element (RRE) of HIV-1 allows for Rev-dependent mRNA export from the nucleus to the cytoplasm.
   1687..1713    +  CDS            Rev (fragment): human immunodeficiency virus 1 (HIV-1) Rev protein; rev; enhances nuclear export of unspliced and incompletely spliced viral mRNAs
   1720..1743    +  promoter       SV40 promoter (fragment): SV40 early promoter
   1744..1815    +  promoter       SV40 promoter (fragment): SV40 enhancer and early promoter
   1839..1974    +  rep_origin     SV40 ori: SV40 origin of replication
   2020..2616    +  CDS            PuroR (fragment): puromycin N-acetyltransferase; pac from Streptomyces; confers resistance to puromycin
   2665..2782    +  misc_feature   cPPT/CTS: central polypurine tract and central termination sequence of HIV-1
   2847..2913    +  CDS            small t antigen (fragment): SV40 (simian virus 40) small t antigen
   2920..4098    +  promoter       EF-1α promoter: strong constitutive promoter for human elongation factor EF-1α
   4115..5362    +  CDS            ZFP92: ZFP92_HUMAN - Experimental evidence at transcript level: Swiss-Prot protein existence level 2. May be involved in transcriptional regulation. From Homo sapiens (Human).
   5378..5431    +  promoter       U6 promoter (fragment): RNA polymerase III promoter for human U6 snRNA
   5473..6061    +  misc_feature   WPRE: woodchuck hepatitis virus posttranscriptional regulatory element
   6112..6131    +  misc_feature   cPPT/CTS (fragment): central polypurine tract and central termination sequence of HIV-1
   6133..6366    +  LTR            3' LTR (ΔU3): self-inactivating 3' long terminal repeat (LTR) from HIV-1
   6444..6565    +  polyA_signal   SV40 poly(A) signal: SV40 polyadenylation signal
   6605..6740    +  rep_origin     SV40 ori: SV40 origin of replication
   6761..6779    -  promoter       T7 promoter: promoter for bacteriophage T7 RNA polymerase
   6787..6942    +  CDS            lacZα (fragment): LacZα fragment of β-galactosidase; lacZ fragment
   6947..7375    +  rep_origin     f1 ori (sequence partly withheld): f1 bacteriophage origin of replication; arrow indicates direction of (+) strand synthesis
   7428..7532    +  promoter       AmpR promoter: bla
   7533..8393    +  CDS            AmpR: β-lactamase; bla; confers resistance to ampicillin, carbenicillin, and related antibiotics
   8564..9152    +  rep_origin     ori: high-copy-number ColE1/pMB1/pBR322/pUC origin of replication
   9335..9427    +  CDS            lacI (fragment): lac repressor; lacI; The lac repressor binds to the lac operator to inhibit transcription in E. coli. This inhibition can be relieved by adding lactose or isopropyl-β-D-thiogalactopyranoside (IPTG).
   9440..9461    +  protein_bind   CAP binding site: CAP binding activates transcription in the presence of cAMP. E. coli catabolite activator protein
   9476..9506    +  promoter       lac promoter: promoter for the E. coli lac operon
   9514..9530    +  protein_bind   lac operator: The lac repressor binds to the lac operator to inhibit transcription in E. coli. This inhibition can be relieved by adding lactose or isopropyl-β-D-thiogalactopyranoside (IPTG). lac repressor encoded by lacI
   9575..9593    +  promoter       T3 promoter: promoter for bacteriophage T3 RNA polymerase
>Addgene plasmid #143706 | TFORF0484 | addgene full sequence | sequence record 409082 | Addgene NGS Result
TTAATGTAGTCTTATGCAATACTCTTGTAGTCTTGCAACATGGTAACGATGAGTTAGCAACATGCCTTAC
AAGGAGAGAAAAAGCACCGTGCATGCCGATTGGTGGAAGTAAGGTGGTACGATCGTGCCTTATTAGGAAG
GCAACAGACGGGTCTGACATGGATTGGACGAACCACTGAATTGCCGCATTGCAGAGATATTGTATTTAAG
TGCCTAGCTCGATACATAAACGGGTCTCTCTGGTTAGACCAGATCTGAGCCTGGGAGCTCTCTGGCTAAC
TAGGGAACCCACTGCTTAAGCCTCAATAAAGCTTGCCTTGAGTGCTTCAAGTAGTGTGTGCCCGTCTGTT
GTGTGACTCTGGTAACTAGAGATCCCTCAGACCCTTTTAGTCAGTGTGGAAAATCTCTAGCAGTGGCGCC
CGAACAGGGACTTGAAAGCGAAAGGGAAACCAGAGGAGCTCTCTCGACGCAGGACTCGGCTTGCTGAAGC
GCGCACGGCAAGAGGCGAGGGGCGGCGACTGGTGAGTACGCCAAAAATTTTGACTAGCGGAGGCTAGAAG
GAGAGAGATGGGTGCGAGAGCGTCAGTATTAAGCGGGGGAGAATTAGATCGCGATGGGAAAAAATTCGGT
TAAGGCCAGGGGGAAAGAAAAAATATAAATTAAAACATATAGTATGGGCAAGCAGGGAGCTAGAACGATT
CGCAGTTAATCCTGGCCTGTTAGAAACATCAGAAGGCTGTAGACAAATACTGGGACAGCTACAACCATCC
CTTCAGACAGGATCAGAAGAACTTAGATCATTATATAATACAGTAGCAACCCTCTATTGTGTGCATCAAA
GGATAGAGATAAAAGACACCAAGGAAGCTTTAGACAAGATAGAGGAAGAGCAAAACAAAAGTAAGACCAC
CGCACAGCAAGCGGCCGCTGATCTTCAGACCTGGAGGAGGAGATATGAGGGACAATTGGAGAAGTGAATT
ATATAAATATAAAGTAGTAAAAATTGAACCATTAGGAGTAGCACCCACCAAGGCAAAGAGAAGAGTGGTG
CAGAGAGAAAAAAGAGCAGTGGGAATAGGAGCTTTGTTCCTTGGGTTCTTGGGAGCAGCAGGAAGCACTA
TGGGCGCAGCGTCAATGACGCTGACGGTACAGGCCAGACAATTATTGTCTGGTATAGTGCAGCAGCAGAA
CAATTTGCTGAGGGCTATTGAGGCGCAACAGCATCTGTTGCAACTCACAGTCTGGGGCATCAAGCAGCTC
CAGGCAAGAATCCTGGCTGTGGAAAGATACCTAAAGGATCAACAGCTCCTGGGGATTTGGGGTTGCTCTG
GAAAACTCATTTGCACCACTGCTGTGCCTTGGAATGCTAGTTGGAGTAATAAATCTCTGGAACAGATTTG
GAATCACACGACCTGGATGGAGTGGGACAGAGAAATTAACAATTACACAAGCTTAATACACTCCTTAATT
GAAGAATCGCAAAACCAGCAAGAAAAGAATGAACAAGAATTATTGGAATTAGATAAATGGGCAAGTTTGT
GGAATTGGTTTAACATAACAAATTGGCTGTGGTATATAAAATTATTCATAATGATAGTAGGAGGCTTGGT
AGGTTTAAGAATAGTTTTTGCTGTACTTTCTATAGTGAATAGAGTTAGGCAGGGATATTCACCATTATCG
TTTCAGACCCACCTCCCAACCCCGAGGGGACCCATGCATTGCATCTCAATTAGTCAGCAACCAGGTGTGG
AAAGTCCCCAGGCTCCCCAGCAGGCAGAAGTATGCAAAGCATGCGTCTCAATTAGTCAGCAACCATAGTC
CCGCCCCTAACTCCGCCCATCCCGCCCCTAACTCCGCCCAGTTCCGCCCATTCTCCGCCCCATGGCTGAC
TAATTTTTTTTATTTATGCAGAGGCCGAGGCCGCCTCGGCCTCTGAGCTATTCCAGAAGTAGTGAGGAGG
CTTTTTTGGAGGCCTAGGCTTTTGCAAAAAGCTTTCTAGAGGTACCACCGGAGCTTACCATGACCGAGTA
CAAGCCCACGGTGCGCCTCGCCACCCGCGACGACGTCCCCAGGGCCGTACGCACCCTCGCCGCCGCGTTC
GCCGACTACCCCGCCACGCGCCACACCGTCGATCCGGACCGCCACATCGAGCGGGTCACCGAGCTGCAAG
AACTCTTCCTCACGCGCGTCGGGCTCGACATCGGCAAGGTGTGGGTCGCGGACGACGGCGCCGCCGTGGC
GGTCTGGACCACGCCGGAGAGCGTCGAAGCGGGGGCGGTGTTCGCCGAGATCGGCCCGCGCATGGCCGAG
TTGAGCGGTTCCCGGCTGGCCGCGCAGCAACAGATGGAAGGCCTCCTGGCGCCGCACCGGCCCAAGGAGC
CCGCGTGGTTCCTGGCCACCGTCGGCGTCTCGCCCGACCACCAGGGCAAGGGTCTGGGCAGCGCCGTCGT
GCTCCCCGGAGTGGAGGCGGCCGAGCGCGCCGGGGTGCCCGCCTTCCTGGAGACCTCCGCGCCCCGCAAC
CTCCCCTTCTACGAGCGGCTCGGCTTCACCGTCACCGCCGACGTCGAGGTGCCCGAAGGACCGCGCACCT
GGTGCATGACCCGCAAGCCCGGTGCCAGTTAACGAATTCTAGATCTTGAGACAAATGGCAGTATTCATCC
ACAATTTTAAAAGAAAAGGGGGGATTGGGGGGTACAGTGCAGGGGAAAGAATAGTAGACATAATAGCAAC
AGACATACAAACTAAAGAATTACAAAAACAAATTACAAAAATTCAAAATTTTCGGGTTTATTACAGGGAC
AGCAGAGATCCACTTTGGCGCCGGCTCGAGGCCTGCAGGTGCAAAGATGGATAAAGTTTTAAACAGAGAG
GAATCTTTGCAGCTAATGGACCTTCTAGGTCTTGAAAGGAGTGGGAATTGGCTCCGGTGCCCGTCAGTGG
GCAGAGCGCACATCGCCCACAGTCCCCGAGAAGTTGGGGGGAGGGGTCGGCAATTGAACCGGTGCCTAGA
GAAGGTGGCGCGGGGTAAACTGGGAAAGTGATGTCGTGTACTGGCTCCGCCTTTTTCCCGAGGGTGGGGG
AGAACCGTATATAAGTGCAGTAGTCGCCGTGAACGTTCTTTTTCGCAACGGGTTTGCCGCCAGAACACAG
GTAAGTGCCGTGTGTGGTTCCCGCGGGCCTGGCCTCTTTACGGGTTATGGCCCTTGCGTGCCTTGAATTA
CTTCCACCTGGCTGCAGTACGTGATTCTTGATCCCGAGCTTCGGGTTGGAAGTGGGTGGGAGAGTTCGAG
GCCTTGCGCTTAAGGAGCCCCTTCGCCTCGTGCTTGAGTTGAGGCCTGGCCTGGGCGCTGGGGCCGCCGC
GTGCGAATCTGGTGGCACCTTCGCGCCTGTCTCGCTGCTTTCGATAAGTCTCTAGCCATTTAAAATTTTT
GATGACCTGCTGCGACGCTTTTTTTCTGGCAAGATAGTCTTGTAAATGCGGGCCAAGATCTGCACACTGG
TATTTCGGTTTTTGGGGCCGCGGGCGGCGACGGGGCCCGTGCGTCCCAGCGCACATGTTCGGCGAGGCGG
GGCCTGCGAGCGCGGCCACCGAGAATCGGACGGGGGTAGTCTCAAGCTGGCCGGCCTGCTCTGGTGCCTG
GCCTCGCGCCGCCGTGTATCGCCCCGCCCTGGGCGGCAAGGCTGGCCCGGTCGGCACCAGTTGCGTGAGC
GGAAAGATGGCCGCTTCCCGGCCCTGCTGCAGGGAGCTCAAAATGGAGGACGCGGCGCTCGGGAGAGCGG
GCGGGTGAGTCACCCACACAAAGGAAAAGGGCCTTTCCGTCCTCAGCCGTCGCTTCATGTGACTCCACGG
AGTACCGGGCGCCGTCCAGGCACCTCGATTAGTTCTCGAGCTTTTGGAGTACGTCGTCTTTAGGTTGGGG
GGAGGGGTTTTATGCGATGGAGTTTCCCCACACTGAGTGGGTGGAGACTGAAGTTAGGCCAGCTTGGCAC
TTGATGTAATTCTCCTTGGAATTTGCCCTTTTTGAGTTTGGATCTTGGTTCATTCTCAAGCCTCAGACAG
TGGTTCAAAGTTTTTTTCTTCCATTTCAGGTGTCGTGAGGCTAGCACCGCCACCATGGCAGCCATTCTCC
TGACCACGAGACCCAAGGTGCCAGTATCTTTTGAGGATGTGTCCGTGTACTTCACAAAGACAGAATGGAA
GCTTCTGGACCTCAGACAAAAGGTCCTCTACAAGCGGGTGATGCTGGAGAACTATAGCCATTTGGTGTCA
CTGGGATTTTCCTTCTCCAAGCCTCACCTGATCTCCCAATTGGAACGAGGGGAAGGACCCTGGGTAGCAG
ACATCCCCAGAACCTGGGCCACCGCAGGATTGCACATAGGTGACAGAACACAGAGCAAGACGTCGACTTC
AACGCAGAAGCATTCTGGACGACAACTCCCCGGGGCCGATCCACAAGGTGGCAAGGAGGGGCAGGCGGCG
AGGTCGTCTGTGCTCCAGAGAGGTGCCCAGGGCTTGGGGCAGAGTTCGGCTGCGGGGCCGCAGGGCCCCA
AAGGCGCGGAGAAGCGGTACCTGTGCCAGCAGTGTGGGAAGGCCTTCAGCCGCAGCTCCAACCTCATCAA
GCACCGCATCATCCACAGTGGCGAGAAGCCTTACGCGTGCCCCGAGTGCGGCAAGCTGTTTCGCCGCAGC
TTCGCGCTCCTGGAGCACCAGCGCATCCACAGCGGCGAGAAGCCCTACGCCTGCCCCGAGTGCAGCAAGA
CCTTCACGCGCAGCTCCAACCTCATCAAGCACCAGGTCATCCACAGCGGCGAGCGGCCCTTCGCCTGCGG
CGACTGCGGCAAACTGTTCCGCCGCAGCTTCGCGCTCCTGGAGCACGCGCGCGTGCACAGCGGCGAGCGG
CCCTACGCGTGCCCAGAGTGCGGCAAGGCCTTCAGCCGCAGCTCCAACCTCATCGAGCACCAGCGCACGC
ACCGCGGCGAGAAGCCCTACGCCTGCGGCCAGTGCGCCAAGGCCTTCAAGGGCGTCTCGCAGCTCATCCA
CCACCAGCGCAGCCACAGCGGCGAGCGGCCCTTCGCGTGCCGCGAGTGCGGCAAGGCCTTCCGTGGCCGT
TCGGGCCTCAGCCAGCACCGGCGCGTGCACAGCGGTGAGAAGCCCTACGAGTGCAGCGACTGCGGCAAGG
CCTTCGGCCGGCGCGCCAACCTATTCAAGCACCAGGCAGTGCACGGCGCCAGGCGCCCTGCGAAGGCGGA
GACGGCGCGGAGGCTAGCGGGCCCTGGGAGCACCGGCCCTGGGAGCGCGGTGGCGGCCACCAGCCCCCCG
CGGCCGAGCACAGCCGCCAGGCCTTCCAGGCCCAGCCGCCGCTAGTAATGAACTAGTCCGTAACTTGAAA
GTATTTCGATTTCTTGGCTTTATATATCTTGTGGAAAGGACGACACCAGCACGCTTGCAAGATCCGAACG
CGTTAAGTCGACAATCAACCTCTGGATTACAAAATTTGTGAAAGATTGACTGGTATTCTTAACTATGTTG
CTCCTTTTACGCTATGTGGATACGCTGCTTTAATGCCTTTGTATCATGCTATTGCTTCCCGTATGGCTTT
CATTTTCTCCTCCTTGTATAAATCCTGGTTGCTGTCTCTTTATGAGGAGTTGTGGCCCGTTGTCAGGCAA
CGTGGCGTGGTGTGCACTGTGTTTGCTGACGCAACCCCCACTGGTTGGGGCATTGCCACCACCTGTCAGC
TCCTTTCCGGGACTTTCGCTTTCCCCCTCCCTATTGCCACGGCGGAACTCATCGCCGCCTGCCTTGCCCG
CTGCTGGACAGGGGCTCGGCTGTTGGGCACTGACAATTCCGTGGTGTTGTCGGGGAAATCATCGTCCTTT
CCTTGGCTGCTCGCCTGTGTTGCCACCTGGATTCTGCGCGGGACGTCCTTCTGCTACGTCCCTTCGGCCC
TCAATCCAGCGGACCTTCCTTCCCGCGGCCTGCTGCCGGCTCTGCGGCCTCTTCCGCGTCTTCGCCTTCG
CCCTCAGACGAGTCGGATCTCCCTTTGGGCCGCCTCCCCGCGTCGACTTTAAGACCAATGACTTACAAGG
CAGCTGTAGATCTTAGCCACTTTTTAAAAGAAAAGGGGGGACTGGAAGGGCTAATTCACTCCCAACGAAG
ACAAGATCTGCTTTTTGCTTGTACTGGGTCTCTCTGGTTAGACCAGATCTGAGCCTGGGAGCTCTCTGGC
TAACTAGGGAACCCACTGCTTAAGCCTCAATAAAGCTTGCCTTGAGTGCTTCAAGTAGTGTGTGCCCGTC
TGTTGTGTGACTCTGGTAACTAGAGATCCCTCAGACCCTTTTAGTCAGTGTGGAAAATCTCTAGCAGTAC
GTATAGTAGTTCATGTCATCTTATTATTCAGTATTTATAACTTGCAAAGAAATGAATATCAGAGAGTGAG
AGGAACTTGTTTATTGCAGCTTATAATGGTTACAAATAAAGCAATAGCATCACAAATTTCACAAATAAAG
CATTTTTTTCACTGCATTCTAGTTGTGGTTTGTCCAAACTCATCAATGTATCTTATCATGTCTGGCTCTA
GCTATCCCGCCCCTAACTCCGCCCATCCCGCCCCTAACTCCGCCCAGTTCCGCCCATTCTCCGCCCCATG
GCTGACTAATTTTTTTTATTTATGCAGAGGCCGAGGCCGCCTCGGCCTCTGAGCTATTCCAGAAGTAGTG
AGGAGGCTTTTTTGGAGGCCTAGGGACGTACCCAATTCGCCCTATAGTGAGTCGTATTACGCGCGCTCAC
TGGCCGTCGTTTTACAACGTCGTGACTGGGAAAACCCTGGCGTTACCCAACTTAATCGCCTTGCAGCACA
TCCCCCTTTCGCCAGCTGGCGTAATAGCGAAGAGGCCCGCACCGATCGCCCTTCCCAACAGTTGCGCAGC
CTGAATGGCGAATGGG
[124 nt withheld, positions 6947-7070]
C
[91 nt withheld, positions 7072-7162]
A
[49 nt withheld, positions 7164-7212]
CCTTTGACGTTGGAGTCCACGTTCTTT
[37 nt withheld, positions 7240-7276]
ACCCTATCTCGGTCTATTCTTTTGATTTATAAGGGATTTTGCCGATTTCGGCCTATTGGTTAAAAAATGA
GCTGATTTAACAAAAATTTAACGCGAATTTTAACAAAATATTAACGCTTACAATTTAGGTGGCACTTTTC
GGGGAAATGTGCGCGGAACCCCTATTTGTTTATTTTTCTAAATACATTCAAATATGTATCCGCTCATGAG
ACAATAACCCTGATAAATGCTTCAATAATATTGAAAAAGGAAGAGTATGAGTATTCAACATTTCCGTGTC
GCCCTTATTCCCTTTTTTGCGGCATTTTGCCTTCCTGTTTTTGCTCACCCAGAAACGCTGGTGAAAGTAA
AAGATGCTGAAGATCAGTTGGGTGCACGAGTGGGTTACATCGAACTGGATCTCAACAGCGGTAAGATCCT
TGAGAGTTTTCGCCCCGAAGAACGTTTTCCAATGATGAGCACTTTTAAAGTTCTGCTATGTGGCGCGGTA
TTATCCCGTATTGACGCCGGGCAAGAGCAACTCGGTCGCCGCATACACTATTCTCAGAATGACTTGGTTG
AGTACTCACCAGTCACAGAAAAGCATCTTACGGATGGCATGACAGTAAGAGAATTATGCAGTGCTGCCAT
AACCATGAGTGATAACACTGCGGCCAACTTACTTCTGACAACGATCGGAGGACCGAAGGAGCTAACCGCT
TTTTTGCACAACATGGGGGATCATGTAACTCGCCTTGATCGTTGGGAACCGGAGCTGAATGAAGCCATAC
CAAACGACGAGCGTGACACCACGATGCCTGTAGCAATGGCAACAACGTTGCGCAAACTATTAACTGGCGA
ACTACTTACTCTAGCTTCCCGGCAACAATTAATAGACTGGATGGAGGCGGATAAAGTTGCAGGACCACTT
CTGCGCTCGGCCCTTCCGGCTGGCTGGTTTATTGCTGATAAATCTGGAGCCGGTGAGCGTGGGTCTCGCG
GTATCATTGCAGCACTGGGGCCAGATGGTAAGCCCTCCCGTATCGTAGTTATCTACACGACGGGGAGTCA
GGCAACTATGGATGAACGAAATAGACAGATCGCTGAGATAGGTGCCTCACTGATTAAGCATTGGTAACTG
TCAGACCAAGTTTACTCATATATACTTTAGATTGATTTAAAACTTCATTTTTAATTTAAAAGGATCTAGG
TGAAGATCCTTTTTGATAATCTCATGACCAAAATCCCTTAACGTGAGTTTTCGTTCCACTGAGCGTCAGA
CCCCGTAGAAAAGATCAAAGGATCTTCTTGAGATCCTTTTTTTCTGCGCGTAATCTGCTGCTTGCAAACA
AAAAAACCACCGCTACCAGCGGTGGTTTGTTTGCCGGATCAAGAGCTACCAACTCTTTTTCCGAAGGTAA
CTGGCTTCAGCAGAGCGCAGATACCAAATACTGTTCTTCTAGTGTAGCCGTAGTTAGGCCACCACTTCAA
GAACTCTGTAGCACCGCCTACATACCTCGCTCTGCTAATCCTGTTACCAGTGGCTGCTGCCAGTGGCGAT
AAGTCGTGTCTTACCGGGTTGGACTCAAGACGATAGTTACCGGATAAGGCGCAGCGGTCGGGCTGAACGG
GGGGTTCGTGCACACAGCCCAGCTTGGAGCGAACGACCTACACCGAACTGAGATACCTACAGCGTGAGCT
ATGAGAAAGCGCCACGCTTCCCGAAGGGAGAAAGGCGGACAGGTATCCGGTAAGCGGCAGGGTCGGAACA
GGAGAGCGCACGAGGGAGCTTCCAGGGGGAAACGCCTGGTATCTTTATAGTCCTGTCGGGTTTCGCCACC
TCTGACTTGAGCGTCGATTTTTGTGATGCTCGTCAGGGGGGCGGAGCCTATGGAAAAACGCCAGCAACGC
GGCCTTTTTACGGTTCCTGGCCTTTTGCTGGCCTTTTGCTCACATGTTCTTTCCTGCGTTATCCCCTGAT
TCTGTGGATAACCGTATTACCGCCTTTGAGTGAGCTGATACCGCTCGCCGCAGCCGAACGACCGAGCGCA
GCGAGTCAGTGAGCGAGGAAGCGGAAGAGCGCCCAATACGCAAACCGCCTCTCCCCGCGCGTTGGCCGAT
TCATTAATGCAGCTGGCACGACAGGTTTCCCGACTGGAAAGCGGGCAGTGAGCGCAACGCAATTAATGTG
AGTTAGCTCACTCATTAGGCACCCCAGGCTTTACACTTTATGCTTCCGGCTCGTATGTTGTGTGGAATTG
TGAGCGGATAACAATTTCACACAGGAAACAGCTATGACCATGATTACGCCAAGCGCGCAATTAACCCTCA
CTAAAGGGAACAAAAGCTGGAGCTGCAAGC
