>Addgene plasmid #143706 | TFORF0484 | depositor partial sequence | sequence record 283248 | Insert
ACCGCCACCATGGCAGCCATTCTCCTGACCACGAGACCCAAGGTGCCAGTATCTTTTGAGGATGTGTCCG
TGTACTTCACAAAGACAGAATGGAAGCTTCTGGACCTCAGACAAAAGGTCCTCTACAAGCGGGTGATGCT
GGAGAACTATAGCCATTTGGTGTCACTGGGATTTTCCTTCTCCAAGCCTCACCTGATCTCCCAATTGGAA
CGAGGGGAAGGACCCTGGGTAGCAGACATCCCCAGAACCTGGGCCACCGCAGGATTGCACATAGGTGACA
GAACACAGAGCAAGACGTCGACTTCAACGCAGAAGCATTCTGGACGACAACTCCCCGGGGCCGATCCACA
AGGTGGCAAGGAGGGGCAGGCGGCGAGGTCGTCTGTGCTCCAGAGAGGTGCCCAGGGCTTGGGGCAGAGT
TCGGCTGCGGGGCCGCAGGGCCCCAAAGGCGCGGAGAAGCGGTACCTGTGCCAGCAGTGTGGGAAGGCCT
TCAGCCGCAGCTCCAACCTCATCAAGCACCGCATCATCCACAGTGGCGAGAAGCCTTACGCGTGCCCCGA
GTGCGGCAAGCTGTTTCGCCGCAGCTTCGCGCTCCTGGAGCACCAGCGCATCCACAGCGGCGAGAAGCCC
TACGCCTGCCCCGAGTGCAGCAAGACCTTCACGCGCAGCTCCAACCTCATCAAGCACCAGGTCATCCACA
GCGGCGAGCGGCCCTTCGCCTGCGGCGACTGCGGCAAACTGTTCCGCCGCAGCTTCGCGCTCCTGGAGCA
CGCGCGCGTGCACAGCGGCGAGCGGCCCTACGCGTGCCCAGAGTGCGGCAAGGCCTTCAGCCGCAGCTCC
AACCTCATCGAGCACCAGCGCACGCACCGCGGCGAGAAGCCCTACGCCTGCGGCCAGTGCGCCAAGGCCT
TCAAGGGCGTCTCGCAGCTCATCCACCACCAGCGCAGCCACAGCGGCGAGCGGCCCTTCGCGTGCCGCGA
GTGCGGCAAGGCCTTCCGTGGCCGTTCGGGCCTCAGCCAGCACCGGCGCGTGCACAGCGGTGAGAAGCCC
TACGAGTGCAGCGACTGCGGCAAGGCCTTCGGCCGGCGCGCCAACCTATTCAAGCACCAGGCAGTGCACG
GCGCCAGGCGCCCTGCGAAGGCGGAGACGGCGCGGAGGCTAGCGGGCCCTGGGAGCACCGGCCCTGGGAG
CGCGGTGGCGGCCACCAGCCCCCCGCGGCCGAGCACAGCCGCCAGGCCTTCCAGGCCCAGCCGCCGCTAG
TAATGAACTAGTCCGTAACTTGAAAGTATTTCGATTTCTTGGCTTTATATATCTTGTGGAAAGGACGACA
CCAGCACGCTTGCAAGATCCGA
