>Addgene plasmid #143706 | TFORF0484 | depositor partial sequence | sequence record 283249 | Barcode
CACCAGCACGCTTGCAAGATCCGA
